Addgene plasmid #200384: pHiUGE TurboID-HA donor (all-in-one) ORF1
Purpose: Tagging endogenously expressed proteins with TurboID-HA, C-terminal
Depositing lab: Scott Soderling. Depositing organization: Duke University. Publication: Proximity analysis of native proteomes reveals phenotypic modifiers in a mouse model of autism and related neurodevelopmental conditions. Gao Y, Shonai D, Trn M, Zhao J, Soderblom EJ, Garcia-Moreno SA, Gersbach CA, Wetsel WC, Dawson G, Velmeshev D, Jiang YH, Sloofman LG, Buxbaum JD, Soderling SH. Nat Commun. 2024 Aug 9;15(1):6801. doi: 10.1038/s41467-024-51037-x. PubMed 39122707.
Backbone
  Vector backbone: pHiUGE
  Vector type: Mammalian Expression
Growth in bacteria
  Bacterial resistance: Ampicillin, 100 μg/mL
  Growth temperature: 30°C
  Growth strain: NEB Stable
  Copy number: Unknown
Gene/Insert
  Gene/Insert name: TurboID (ref: PMID: 30125270, Addgene plasmid # 107169)
  Species: Other
  Mutation: NA
  Cloning method: Restriction Enzyme; 5′ cloning site SapI (not destroyed); 3′ cloning site SapI (not destroyed)
Terms and licenses: Academic/Nonprofit Terms; Industry Terms: Not Available to Industry
Depositor comments: Please visit https://www.biorxiv.org/content/10.1101/2022.10.06.511211v1 for bioRxiv preprint.
How to cite: pHiUGE TurboID-HA donor (all-in-one) ORF1 was a gift from Scott Soderling (Addgene plasmid # 200384 ; http://n2t.net/addgene:200384 ; RRID:Addgene_200384)
