[The description below was written by a language model from this plasmid's Addgene catalogue record and pLannotate feature annotations shown in this document.]
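Description:
pHiUGE TurboID-HA donor (all-in-one) ORF1 is a 4.7 kb AAV-format plasmid built on the pHiUGE backbone and catalogued as a mammalian expression vector. Its stated purpose is C-terminal tagging of endogenously expressed proteins with TurboID-HA. The payload sits between AAV2 inverted terminal repeats (one annotated in full, the other only as short fragments), which would allow the cassette to be packaged into recombinant AAV for delivery. In bacteria the plasmid is maintained through a high-copy ColE1/pUC-type origin and selected with ampicillin via the bla gene. An f1 origin and remnants of pBR322 bom and rop sequences are also present in the backbone.

Between the ITRs are two tandem human U6 promoters, each followed by a Streptococcus pyogenes Cas9 guide RNA scaffold, and then a promoterless TurboID coding sequence annotated on the opposite strand. TurboID is an engineered E. coli biotin ligase with high catalytic efficiency, used for proximity-dependent biotinylation. The HA epitope named in the title is not separately annotated in the feature table. No Cas9 gene is annotated, so the nuclease must be supplied separately. The "all-in-one" name and the retained SapI sites suggest that one guide cassette accepts a gene-specific spacer while the other directs release of the donor payload, but the record does not state the guide sequences or their targets. "ORF1" presumably denotes one of several reading-frame versions, so that the tag can be matched in frame with the target gene, though this too is not spelled out. The associated work applied the approach to proximity proteomics of native proteins in a mouse model of autism and related neurodevelopmental conditions.
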