Features (pLannotate 1.2.2; 15 found; start..end, strand, type, name):
     12..39      +  repeat_region  AAV2 ITR (fragment): inverted terminal repeat of adeno-associated virus serotype 2 inverted
     68..95      +  repeat_region  AAV2 ITR (fragment): inverted terminal repeat of adeno-associated virus serotype 2 inverted
    145..385     +  promoter       U6 promoter: RNA polymerase III promoter for human U6 snRNA
    414..489     +  misc_RNA       gRNA scaffold: guide RNA scaffold for the Streptococcus pyogenes CRISPR/Cas9 system
    501..741     +  promoter       U6 promoter: RNA polymerase III promoter for human U6 snRNA
    768..843     +  misc_RNA       gRNA scaffold: guide RNA scaffold for the Streptococcus pyogenes CRISPR/Cas9 system
    921..1878    -  CDS            TurboID (fragment): mutant of the E. coli biotin ligase BioID engineered for improved catalytic efficiency (Branon et al., 2018)
   1931..2071    +  repeat_region  AAV2 ITR: inverted terminal repeat of adeno-associated virus serotype 2 inverted
   2076..2127    -  misc_feature   bom (fragment): basis of mobility region from pBR322
   2146..2601    +  rep_origin     f1 ori (sequence partly withheld): f1 bacteriophage origin of replication; arrow indicates direction of (+) strand synthesis
   2602..2651    -  misc_feature   bom (fragment): basis of mobility region from pBR322
   2753..2788    -  CDS            rop (fragment): Rop protein, which maintains plasmids at low copy number; rop
   2883..2987    +  promoter       AmpR promoter: bla
   2988..3848    +  CDS            AmpR: β-lactamase; bla; confers resistance to ampicillin, carbenicillin, and related antibiotics
   4019..4607    +  rep_origin     ori: high-copy-number ColE1/pMB1/pBR322/pUC origin of replication
>Addgene plasmid #200384 | pHiUGE TurboID-HA donor (all-in-one) ORF1 | addgene full sequence | sequence record 397392 | Addgene NGS Result
CCTGCAGGCAGCTGCGCGCTCGCTCGCTCACTGAGGCCGCCCGGGCGTCGGGCGACCTTTGGTCGCCCGG
CCTCAGTGAGCGAGCGAGCGCGCAGAGAGGGAGTGGCCAACTCCATCACTAGGGGTTCCTGCGGCCGCAC
GCGTGAGGGCCTATTTCCCATGATTCCTTCATATTTGCATATACGATACAAGGCTGTTAGAGAGATAATT
GGAATTAATTTGACTGTAAACACAAAGATATTAGTACAAAATACGTGACGTAGAAAGTAATAATTTCTTG
GGTAGTTTGCAGTTTTAAAATTATGTTTTAAAATGGACTATCATATGCTTACCGTAACTTGAAAGTATTT
CGATTTCTTGGCTTTATATATCTTGTGGAAAGGACGAAACACCGACGCTTCCGAGTACGGTACGTTTTAG
AGCTAGAAATAGCAAGTTAAAATAAGGCTAGTCCGTTATCAACTTGAAAAAGTGGCACCGAGTCGGTGCT
TTTTTTCTAGGAGGGCCTATTTCCCATGATTCCTTCATATTTGCATATACGATACAAGGCTGTTAGAGAG
ATAATTGGAATTAATTTGACTGTAAACACAAAGATATTAGTACAAAATACGTGACGTAGAAAGTAATAAT
TTCTTGGGTAGTTTGCAGTTTTAAAATTATGTTTTAAAATGGACTATCATATGCTTACCGTAACTTGAAA
GTATTTCGATTTCTTGGCTTTATATATCTTGTGGAAAGGACGAAACACCGGAAGAGCGAGCTCTTCTGTT
TTAGAGCTAGAAATAGCAAGTTAAAATAAGGCTAGTCCGTTATCAACTTGAAAAAGTGGCACCGAGTCGG
TGCTTTTTTTCTAGACCTGTACCGTACTCGGAAGCGTCGGATCCTTATGCGTAATCCGGTACATCGTAAG
GGTAGAATTCCTTTTCGGCAGACCGCAGACTGATTTCTCCGCCCATCCAGGGTTTGATAACTCCGTCCTG
TTCCAGCAGCAGGGCTCCCTGTTTATCAATCCCCCGGCTAATCCCGAAAATCTCTTTGTCCCCAATGATC
AGCTTCACGGGTCTATTGATGAAGTTATCCAGCTTCTCCCACCGTGGCAGATATGGAGCCAGGCCTTCCT
GCTCGAACAGTTCCAGGGCTGCCCGCAGCTCTCGGATCAGCGTAGCGGCCAGAGTATTCCTGTCCAGGTT
AATCCCTGCTTCCTGCAGTGTGATCCAGCCCTGATTGACCACGCTTTCCTCCACGCGCCTCATAGCCACG
TTAATCCCGGCGCCAATGACGATCTGTGCAGCATCGCCTGTTATTCCGGCCAGCTCCACCAGGATGCCTG
CCAGCTTTCTATCCTGCAGATACAGGTCATTGGGCCATTTGACTCGCACCTTGTCTGCTCCCAGCTTTCG
CAGCGCTTCTGCCATGACAATTCCGATGACCGGGCCCAGGCCGATTGCTGCTGGTCCCCGCTTCAGGCGC
CAAAACATACTCAGGTACAGGTTAGCTCCAAAAGGAGAGAACCATTTCCTCCCTCTGCTTCCTCTCCCTG
CCTGCTGATATTCTGCAATGCAAGCATCCCCACTCTTCAGCTCGCCGATTCGATCCAGCAGGTACTGATT
GGTGGAGTCGACCACAGGCAGGACTGCCACGCTCCCGCCGTCCAGCTGTCCCAGAATCTGTTTAGCGTTC
AGCAGCGGGATAGGCTCGGGCAGAGAGTAGCCCTTTCCGGGCACGGTGAACACGTCCACGCCCCAGTCGC
GCAGAGTCTGAATGTGCTTGTTGATAGCGGCCCTGGACATGCCCAGGGTTTCTCCCAGCTGTTCGCCACT
ATGGAACTCGCCATTAGCCAGGAGAGCGATCAGCTTCAGAGGCACAGTATTGTCTTTCTCTCGAGCCTGT
ACCGTACTCGGAAGCGTCCACGTGCGGACCGAGCGGCCGCAGGAACCCCTAGTGATGGAGTTGGCCACTC
CCTCTCTGCGCGCTCGCTCGCTCACTGAGGCCGGGCGACCAAAGGTCGCCCGACGCCCGGGCTTTGCCCG
GGCGGCCTCAGTGAGCGAGCGAGCGCGCAGCTGCCTGCAGGGGCGCCTGATGCGGTATTTTCTCCTTACG
CATCTGTGCGGTATTTCACACCGCATA
[95 nt withheld, positions 2128-2222]
T
[46 nt withheld, positions 2224-2269]
C
[141 nt withheld, positions 2271-2411]
CCTTTGACGTTGGAGTCCACGTTCTTT
[37 nt withheld, positions 2439-2475]
ACTCTATCTCGGGCTATTCTTTTGATTTATAAGGGATTTTGCCGATTTCGGTCTATTGGTTAAAAAATGA
GCTGATTTAACAAAAATTTAACGCGAATTTTAACAAAATATTAACGTTTACAATTTTATGGTGCACTCTC
AGTACAATCTGCTCTGATGCCGCATAGTTAAGCCAGCCCCGACACCCGCCAACACCCGCTGACGCGCCCT
GACGGGCTTGTCTGCTCCCGGCATCCGCTTACAGACAAGCTGTGACCGTCTCCGGGAGCTGCATGTGTCA
GAGGTTTTCACCGTCATCACCGAAACGCGCGAGACGAAAGGGCCTCGTGATACGCCTATTTTTATAGGTT
AATGTCATGATAATAATGGTTTCTTAGACGTCAGGTGGCACTTTTCGGGGAAATGTGCGCGGAACCCCTA
TTTGTTTATTTTTCTAAATACATTCAAATATGTATCCGCTCATGAGACAATAACCCTGATAAATGCTTCA
ATAATATTGAAAAAGGAAGAGTATGAGTATTCAACATTTCCGTGTCGCCCTTATTCCCTTTTTTGCGGCA
TTTTGCCTTCCTGTTTTTGCTCACCCAGAAACGCTGGTGAAAGTAAAAGATGCTGAAGATCAGTTGGGTG
CACGAGTGGGTTACATCGAACTGGATCTCAACAGCGGTAAGATCCTTGAGAGTTTTCGCCCCGAAGAACG
TTTTCCAATGATGAGCACTTTTAAAGTTCTGCTATGTGGCGCGGTATTATCCCGTATTGACGCCGGGCAA
GAGCAACTCGGTCGCCGCATACACTATTCTCAGAATGACTTGGTTGAGTACTCACCAGTCACAGAAAAGC
ATCTTACGGATGGCATGACAGTAAGAGAATTATGCAGTGCTGCCATAACCATGAGTGATAACACTGCGGC
CAACTTACTTCTGACAACGATCGGAGGACCGAAGGAGCTAACCGCTTTTTTGCACAACATGGGGGATCAT
GTAACTCGCCTTGATCGTTGGGAACCGGAGCTGAATGAAGCCATACCAAACGACGAGCGTGACACCACGA
TGCCTGTAGCAATGGCAACAACGTTGCGCAAACTATTAACTGGCGAACTACTTACTCTAGCTTCCCGGCA
ACAATTAATAGACTGGATGGAGGCGGATAAAGTTGCAGGACCACTTCTGCGCTCGGCCCTTCCGGCTGGC
TGGTTTATTGCTGATAAATCTGGAGCCGGTGAGCGTGGGTCTCGCGGTATCATTGCAGCACTGGGGCCAG
ATGGTAAGCCCTCCCGTATCGTAGTTATCTACACGACGGGGAGTCAGGCAACTATGGATGAACGAAATAG
ACAGATCGCTGAGATAGGTGCCTCACTGATTAAGCATTGGTAACTGTCAGACCAAGTTTACTCATATATA
CTTTAGATTGATTTAAAACTTCATTTTTAATTTAAAAGGATCTAGGTGAAGATCCTTTTTGATAATCTCA
TGACCAAAATCCCTTAACGTGAGTTTTCGTTCCACTGAGCGTCAGACCCCGTAGAAAAGATCAAAGGATC
TTCTTGAGATCCTTTTTTTCTGCGCGTAATCTGCTGCTTGCAAACAAAAAAACCACCGCTACCAGCGGTG
GTTTGTTTGCCGGATCAAGAGCTACCAACTCTTTTTCCGAAGGTAACTGGCTTCAGCAGAGCGCAGATAC
CAAATACTGTTCTTCTAGTGTAGCCGTAGTTAGGCCACCACTTCAAGAACTCTGTAGCACCGCCTACATA
CCTCGCTCTGCTAATCCTGTTACCAGTGGCTGCTGCCAGTGGCGATAAGTCGTGTCTTACCGGGTTGGAC
TCAAGACGATAGTTACCGGATAAGGCGCAGCGGTCGGGCTGAACGGGGGGTTCGTGCACACAGCCCAGCT
TGGAGCGAACGACCTACACCGAACTGAGATACCTACAGCGTGAGCTATGAGAAAGCGCCACGCTTCCCGA
AGGGAGAAAGGCGGACAGGTATCCGGTAAGCGGCAGGGTCGGAACAGGAGAGCGCACGAGGGAGCTTCCA
GGGGGAAACGCCTGGTATCTTTATAGTCCTGTCGGGTTTCGCCACCTCTGACTTGAGCGTCGATTTTTGT
GATGCTCGTCAGGGGGGCGGAGCCTATGGAAAAACGCCAGCAACGCGGCCTTTTTACGGTTCCTGGCCTT
TTGCTGGCCTTTTGCTCACATGT
